>Addgene plasmid #246796 | pHSV-ELGA | addgene full sequence | sequence record 492867 | Addgene NGS Result
AACGCCAGCAACGCGGCCTTTTTACGGTTCCTGGCCTTTTGCTGGCCTTTTGCTCACATGTTCTTTCCTG
CGTTATCCCCTGATTCTGTGGATAACCGTATTACCGCCTTTGAGTGAGCTGATACCGCTCGCCGCAGCCG
AACGACCGAGCGCAGCGAGTCAGTGAGCGAGGAAGCGGAAGAGCGCCTGATGCGGTATTTTCTCCTTACG
CATCTGTGCGGTATTTCACACCGCATATGGTGCACTCTCAGTACAATCTGCTCTGATGCCGCATAGTTAA
GCCAGTATACACTCCGCTATCGCTACGTGACTGGGTCATGGCTGCGCCCCGACACCCGCCAACACCCGCT
GACGCGCCCTGACGGGCTTGTCTGCTCCCGGCATCCGCTTACAGACAAGCTGTGACCGTCTCCGGGAGCT
GCATGTGTCAGAGGTTTTCACCGTCATCACCGAAACGCGCGAGGCAGCATGAATTATTCCATTATGCACG
ACCCCGCCCCGACGCCGGCACGCCGGGGGCCCGTGGCCGCGGCCCGTTGGTCGAACCCCCGGCCCCGCCC
ATCCGCGCCATCTGCCATGGGCGGGGCGCGAGGGCGGGTGGGTCCGCGCCCCGCCCCGCATGGCATCTCA
TTACCGCCCGATCCGGCGGTTTCCGCTTCCGTTCCGCATGCTAACGAGGAACAGGCAGGGGGCGGGGCCC
GGGCCCCGACTTCCCGGTTCGGCGGTAATGAGATACGAGCCCCGCGCGCCCGTTGGCCGTCCCCGGGCCC
CCCGGTCCCGCCCGCCGGACGCCGGGACCAACGGGACGGCGGGCGGCCCAAGGGCCGCCCGCCTTGCCGC
CCCCCCATTGGCCGGCGGGCGGGACCGCCCCAAGGGGGCGGGGCCGCCGGGTAAAAGAAGTGAGAACGCG
AAGCGTTCGCACTTCGTCCCAATATATATATATTATTAGGGCGAAGTGCGAGCACTGGCGCCGTGCCCGA
CTCCGCGCCGGCCCCGGGGGCGGGCCCGGGCGGCGGGGGGCGGGTCTCTCCGGCGCACATAAAGGCCCGG
CGCGACCGACGCCCGCAGACGGCGCCGGCCACGAACGACGGGAGCGGCTGCGGAGCACGCGGACCGGGAG
CGGGAGTCGCAGAGGGCCGTCGGAGCGGACGGCGTCGGCATCGCGACGCCCCGGCTCGGGATCGGGATCG
CATCGGAAAGGGACACGCGGACGCGGGGGGGAAAGACCCGCCCACCCCACCCACGAAACACAGGGGACGC
ACCCCGGGGGCCTCCGACGACAGAAACCCACCGGTCCGCCTTTTTTGCACGGGTAAGCACCTTGGGTGGG
CGGAGGAGGGGGGGACGCGGGGGCGGAGGAGGGGGGACGCGGGGGCGGAGGAGGGGGGACGCGGGGGCGG
AGGAGGGGGGACGCGGGGGCGGAGGAGGGGGGACGCGGGGGCGGAGGAGGGGGCTCACCCGCGTTCGTGC
CTTCCCGCAGGAGGAACGTCCTCGTCGATAAGCTTGCCACCATGGCGATTCTTTTTGCTGTTGTTGCCAG
GGGGACCACTATCCTTGCCAAACATGCTTGGTGTGGAGGAAACTTCCTGGAGGTGACAGAGCAGATTCTG
GCTAAGATACCTTCTGAAAATAACAAACTAACGTACTCACATGGCAATTATTTGTTTCATTACATCTGCC
AAGACAGGATTGTATATCTTTGTATCACTGATGATGATTTTGAACGTTCCCGAGCCTTTAATTTTCTGAA
TGAGATAAAGAAGAGGTTCCAGACTACTTACGGTTCAAGAGCACAGACAGCACTTCCATATGCCATGAAT
AGCGAGTTCTCAAGTGTCTTAGCTGCACAGCTGAAGCATCACTCTGAGAATAAGGGCCTAGACAAAGTGA
TGGAGACTCAAGCCCAAGTGGATGAACTGAAAGGAATCATGGTCAGAAACATAGATCTGGTAGCTCAGCG
AGGAGAAAGATTGGAATTATTGATTGACAAAACAGAAAATCTTGTGGATTCTTCTGTCACCTTCAAAGCT
ACCAGCAGAAATCTTGCTCGAGCCATGTGTATGAAGAACCTCAAGCTCACTATTATCATCATCATCGTAT
CAATTGTGTTCATCTATATCATTGTTTCACCTCTCTGTGGTGGATTTACATGGCCAAGCTGTGTGAAGAA
AAAGCTTAGCAAGGGCGAGCAGCTGTTCACCGGGGTGGTGCCCATCCTGGTCGAGCTGGACGGCGACGTA
AACGGCCACAAGTTCAGCGTGTCCGGCGAGGGCGAGGGCGATGCCACCTACGGCAAGCTGACCCTGAAGT
TCATCTGCACCACCGGCAAGCTGCCCGTGCCCTGGCCCACCCTCGTGACCACCCTGACCTACGGCGTGCA
GTGCTTCAGCCGCTACCCCGACCACATGAAGCAGCACGACTTCTTCAAGTCCGCCATGCCCGAAGGCTAC
GTCCAGGAGCGCACCATCTTCTTCAAGGACGACGGCAACTACAAGACCCGCGCCGAGGTGAAGTTCGAGG
GCGACACCCTGGTGAACCGCATCGAGCTGAAGGGCATCGACTTCAAGGAGGACGGCAACATCCTGGGGCA
CAAGCTGGAGTACAACTACAACAGCCACAACGTCTATATCATGGCCGACAAGCAGAAGAACGGCATCAAG
GCCAACTTCAAGATCCGCCACAACATCGAGGACGGCAGCGTGCAGCTCGCCGACCACTACCAGCAGAACA
CCCCCATCGGCGACGGCCCCGTGCTGCTGCCCGACAACCACTACCTGAGCACCCAGTCCGCCCTGAGCAA
AGACCCCAACGAGAAGCGCGATCACATGGTCCTGCTGGAGTTCGTGACCGCCGCCGGGATCACTCACGGC
ATGGACGAGCTGTACAAGTCCGGCGGGAGCGGATCCGGCGGCCAGTCCGGACTCAGATCTGTCAAACTTA
CATCAGACTTCGACAACCCAAGATGGATTGGACGACACAAGCATATGTTCAATTTCCTTGATGTCAACCA
CAATGGAAAAATCTCTCTTGACGAGATGGTCTACAAGGCATCTGATATTGTCATCAATAACCTTGGAGCA
ACACCTGAGCAAGCCAAACGACACAAAGATGCTGTGGAAGCCTTCTTCGGAGGAGCTGGAATGAAATATG
GTGTGGAAACTGATTGGCCTGCATATATTGAAGGATGGAAAAAATTGGCTACTGATGAATTGGAGAAATA
CGCCAAAAACGAACCAACCCTCATCCGCATCTGGGGTGATGCTTTGTTTGATATCGTCGACAAAGCCCAA
AATGGAGCCATTACACTGGATGAATGGAAAGCATACACCAAAGCTGCTGGTATCATCCAATCATCAGAAG
ATTGCGAGGAAACATTCAGAGTGTGCGATATTGATGAAAGTGGACAACTCGATGTTGATGAGATGACAAG
ACAACATTTAGGATTTTGGTACACCATGGATCCTGCTTGCGAAAAGCTCTACGGTGGAGCTGTCCCCTAA
GAAGCTCTACGGTGGTGATGCACCCTAGGAAGATGATGTGATTTTGAATAAAACACTGATGAATTCCAGC
TGAGCGCCGGTCGCTACCATTACCAGTTGGTCTGGTGTCAAAAATAATAATAACCGGGCAGGCCATGTCT
GCCCGTATTTCGCGTAAGGAAATCCATTATGTACTATTTAAAAAACACAAACTTTTGGATGTTCGGTTTA
TTCTTTTTCTTTTACTTTTTTATCATGGGAGCCTACTTCCCGTTTTTCCCGATTTGGCTACATGACATCA
ACCATATCAGCAAAAGTGATACGGGTATTATTTTTGCCGCTATTTCTCTGTTCTCGCTATTATTCCAACC
GCTGTTTGGTCTGCTTTCTGACAAACTCGGAACTTGTTTATTGCAGCTTATAATGGTTACAAATAAAGCA
ATAGCATCACAAATTTCACAAATAAAGCATTTTTTTCACTGCATTCTAGTTGTGGTTTGTCCAAACTCAT
CAATGTATCTTATCATGTCTGGATCTCTGACCTGAGATTGGCGGCACTGAGGTAGAGATGCCCGAACCCC
CCCGAGGGAGCGCGGGACGCGGCCGGGGAGGGCTGGGGCCGGGGAGGGCTGGGGCCGGGGAGGGCTGGGG
CCGGGGAGGGCTGGGGCCGGGGAGGGCTGGGGCCGGGGAGGGCTGGGGCCGGGGAGGGCTGGGGCTGGGG
AGGGGCGGTGGTGTGTAGCAGGAGCGGTGTGTTGCGCCGGGGTACGTCTGGAGGAGCGGGAGGTGCGCGG
TGACGTGTGGATGAGGAACAGGAGTTGTTGCGCGGTGAGTTGTCGCTGTGAGTTGTGTTGTTGGGCAGGT
GTGGTGGATGACGTGACGTGTGACGTGCGGAGTGCGCCGTGCTCTGTTGGTTTCACCTGTGGGGAGCGGG
GGGAGGAGCGGGGGGAGGAGCGGGGGGAGGAGCGGGGGGAGGAGCGGGGGGAGGAGCGGGGGGAGGAGCG
GGGGGAGGAGCGGGGGGAGGAGCGGGGGGAGGAGCGGGGGGAGGAGCGGCCAGACCCCGAAAACGGGCCC
CCCCCAAAACACACCCCCCGGGGGTCGCGCGCGGCCCTTTAAAGCGGCGGCGGCGGGCAGCCCGGGCCCC
CCGCGGCCGAGACTAGCGAGTTAGACAGGCAAGCACTACTCGCCTCTGCACGCACATGCTTGCCTGTCAA
ACTCTACCACCCCGGCACGCTCTCTGTCTCCATGGCCCGCCGCCGCCGCCATCGCGGCCCCCGCCGCCCC
CGGCCGCCCGGGCCCACGGGCGCCGTCCCAACCGCACAGTCCCAGGTAACGACTCTAGGAATTAATTCTT
GAAGACGAAAGGGCCTCGTGATACGCCTATTTTTATAGGTTAATGTCATGATAATAATGGTTTCTTAGAC
GTCAGGTGGCACTTTTCGGGGAAATGTGCGCGGAACCCCTATTTGTTTATTTTTCTAAATACATTCAAAT
ATGTATCCGCTCATGAGACAATAACCCTGATAAATGCTTCAATAATATTGAAAAAGGAAGAGTATGAGTA
TTCAACATTTCCGTGTCGCCCTTATTCCCTTTTTTGCGGCATTTTGCCTTCCTGTTTTTGCTCACCCAGA
AACGCTGGTGAAAGTAAAAGATGCTGAAGATCAGTTGGGTGCACGAGTGGGTTACATCGAACTGGATCTC
AACAGCGGTAAGATCCTTGAGAGTTTTCGCCCCGAAGAACGTTTTCCAATGATGAGCACTTTTAAAGTTC
TGCTATGTGGCGCGGTATTATCCCGTGTTGACGCCGGGCAAGAGCAACTCGGTCGCCGCATACACTATTC
TCAGAATGACTTGGTTGAGTACTCACCAGTCACAGAAAAGCATCTTACGGATGGCATGACAGTAAGAGAA
TTATGCAGTGCTGCCATAACCATGAGTGATAACACTGCGGCCAACTTACTTCTGACAACGATCGGAGGAC
CGAAGGAGCTAACCGCTTTTTTGCACAACATGGGGGATCATGTAACTCGCCTTGATCGTTGGGAACCGGA
GCTGAATGAAGCCATACCAAACGACGAGCGTGACACCACGATGCCTGCAGCAATGGCAACAACGTTGCGC
AAACTATTAACTGGCGAACTACTTACTCTAGCTTCCCGGCAACAATTAATAGACTGGATGGAGGCGGATA
AAGTTGCAGGACCACTTCTGCGCTCGGCCCTTCCGGCTGGCTGGTTTATTGCTGATAAATCTGGAGCCGG
TGAGCGTGGGTCTCGCGGTATCATTGCAGCACTGGGGCCAGATGGTAAGCCCTCCCGTATCGTAGTTATC
TACACGACGGGGAGTCAGGCAACTATGGATGAACGAAATAGACAGATCGCTGAGATAGGTGCCTCACTGA
TTAAGCATTGGTAACTGTCAGACCAAGTTTACTCATATATACTTTAGATTGATTTAAAACTTCATTTTTA
ATTTAAAAGGATCTAGGTGAAGATCCTTTTTGATAATCTCATGACCAAAATCCCTTAACGTGAGTTTTCG
TTCCACTGAGCGTCAGACCCCGTAGAAAAGATCAAAGGATCTTCTTGAGATCCTTTTTTTCTGCGCGTAA
TCTGCTGCTTGCAAACAAAAAAACCACCGCTACCAGCGGTGGTTTGTTTGCCGGATCAAGAGCTACCAAC
TCTTTTTCCGAAGGTAACTGGCTTCAGCAGAGCGCAGATACCAAATACTGTCCTTCTAGTGTAGCCGTAG
TTAGGCCACCACTTCAAGAACTCTGTAGCACCGCCTACATACCTCGCTCTGCTAATCCTGTTACCAGTGG
CTGCTGCCAGTGGCGATAAGTCGTGTCTTACCGGGTTGGACTCAAGACGATAGTTACCGGATAAGGCGCA
GCGGTCGGGCTGAACGGGGGGTTCGTGCACACAGCCCAGCTTGGAGCGAACGACCTACACCGAACTGAGA
TACCTACAGCGTGAGCTATGAGAAAGCGCCACGCTTCCCGAAGGGAGAAAGGCGGACAGGTATCCGGTAA
GCGGCAGGGTCGGAACAGGAGAGCGCACGAGGGAGCTTCCAGGGGGAAACGCCTGGTATCTTTATAGTCC
TGTCGGGTTTCGCCACCTCTGACTTGAGCGTCGATTTTTGTGATGCTCGTCAGGGGGGCGGAGCCTATGG
AAA
Features (pLannotate 1.2.2; 12 found; start..end, strand, type, name):
     48..181     +  rep_origin     RSF ori (fragment): Plasmids containing the RSF 1030 origin of replication can be propagated in E. coli cells that contain additional plasmids with compatible origins.
    186..326     -  misc_feature   bom: basis of mobility region from pBR322
    428..468     -  CDS            rop (fragment): Rop protein, which maintains plasmids at low copy number; rop
   1512..2171    +  CDS            VAMP7: VAMP7_HUMAN - Also known as SYBL1. Experimental evidence at protein level: Swiss-Prot protein existence level 1. Involved in the targeting and/or fusion of transport vesicles to their target membrane during transport of proteins from the early endosome to the lysosome. Required for heterotypic fusion of late endosomes with lysosomes and homotypic lysosomal fusion. Required for calcium regulated lysosomal exocytosis. Involved in the export of chylomicrons from the endoplasmic reticulum to the cis Golgi. Required for exocytosis of mediators during eosinophil and neutrophil degranulation, and tar
   2175..2888    +  CDS            GFP (S65T): GFP (S65T) is a basic (constitutively fluorescent) green fluorescent protein published in 1995, derived from Aequorea victoria.
   2928..3497    +  CDS            AEQ2_AEQVI: Experimental evidence at protein level: Swiss-Prot protein existence level 1. Ca(2+)-dependent bioluminescence photoprotein. Displays an emission peak at 470 nm (blue light). Trace amounts of calcium ion trigger the intramolecular oxidation of the chromophore, coelenterazine into coelenteramide and CO(2) with the concomitant emission of light. From Aequorea victoria (Water jellyfish) (Mesonema victoria).
   3669..3881    +  CDS            lacY (fragment): LACY_ECOLI - Experimental evidence at protein level: Swiss-Prot protein existence level 1. Responsible for transport of beta-galactosides into the cell, with the concomitant import of a proton (symport system). Can transport lactose, melibiose, lactulose or the analog methyl-1-thio-beta,D- galactopyranoside (TMG), but not sucrose or fructose (PubMed:1848449, PubMed:18177889, PubMed:22106930). The substrate specificity is directed toward the galactopyranosyl moiety of the substrate (PubMed:22106930). From Escherichia coli (strain K12).
   3881..4015    +  polyA_signal   SV40 poly(A) signal: SV40 polyadenylation signal
   4722..4814    +  CDS            ICP34.5 (fragment): ICP34_HHV11 - Also known as RL1. Experimental evidence at protein level: Swiss-Prot protein existence level 1. Plays essential roles in viral nuclear egress to mediate capsid transit across the nuclear membrane and also in the inhibition of host immune response. Facilitates nuclear egress cooperatively with host C1QBP and protein kinase C/PKC to induce lamin A/C phosphorylation and subsequent reorganization. In turn, lamina disassembles and nuclear egress occurs (PubMed:27630226). Recruits the serine/threonine protein phosphatase PPP1CA/PP1-alpha to dephosphorylate the translation initiation f
   4929..5033    +  promoter       AmpR promoter: bla
   5034..5894    +  CDS            AmpR: β-lactamase; bla; confers resistance to ampicillin, carbenicillin, and related antibiotics
   6065..6653    +  rep_origin     ori: high-copy-number ColE1/pMB1/pBR322/pUC origin of replication
