[The description below was written by a language model from this plasmid's Addgene catalogue record and pLannotate feature annotations shown in this document.]
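Description:
pHSV-ELGA is a herpes simplex virus type 1 amplicon-style plasmid built on the depositing lab's pHSV1 backbone. It is intended for expression in mammalian cells, either directly or after packaging into HSV particles. In E. coli it is propagated through a ColE1/pMB1-family origin and selected with ampicillin via the bla gene and its promoter. pBR322-derived remnants (the bom region and a rop fragment) are also annotated, and the record lists the plasmid as low copy. There is no mammalian selectable marker. The catalogue gives a total size of about 6.9 kb, whereas the sequenced record used for annotation is 6,653 nt. The annotation does not call the HSV origin or packaging signal that such a vector would be expected to carry. The only HSV-derived sequence detected is a short ICP34.5 fragment, which probably reflects viral sequence retained in the backbone.

The payload is ELGA (endo-lysosome GFP-aequorin), a roughly 2.1 kb fusion cloned between HindIII and EcoRI and driven, according to the record, by the HSV IE4/5 immediate-early promoter. Human VAMP7, a SNARE of late endosomes and lysosomes, serves as the targeting moiety. It is followed in frame by a GFP (recorded as EGFP, annotated as the S65T type) and then by Aequorea victoria aequorin. An SV40 polyadenylation signal terminates the transcript, preceded by an incidental lacY fragment. Aequorin emits light when Ca2+ triggers oxidation of its coelenterazine cofactor, and fusion to GFP shifts and enhances this emission by resonance energy transfer. The D119A mutation lies in the aequorin portion; mutations of this kind are generally used to lower Ca2+ affinity so that the probe suits high-calcium compartments. The construct is used as a bioluminescent indicator for direct measurement of luminal Ca2+ in endo-lysosomes.
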