Addgene plasmid #246796: pHSV-ELGA
Purpose: Bioluminescent endolysosomal Ca2+ indicator
Depositing lab: Teresa Alonso. Publication: Direct measurements of luminal Ca2+ with endo-lysosomal GFP-aequorin reveal functional IP3 receptors. Calvo B, Torres-Vidal P, Delrio-Lorenzo A, Rodriguez C, Aulestia FJ, Rojo-Ruiz J, Callejo B, McVeigh BM, Keller M, Grimm C, Oorschot V, Moiseenkova-Bell V, Yule DI, Garcia-Sancho J, Patel S, Alonso MT. J Cell Biol. 2025 Dec 1;224(12):e202410094. doi: 10.1083/jcb.202410094. Epub 2025 Nov 7. PubMed 41201441.
Backbone
  Vector backbone: pHSV1
  Backbone manufacturer: Our lab
  Backbone size w/o insert (bp): 4791
  Total vector size (bp): 6900
  Vector type: Mammalian Expression ; Herpes viral vector
  Selectable markers: None
Growth in bacteria
  Bacterial resistance: Ampicillin, 100 μg/mL
  Growth temperature: 37°C
  Growth strain: NEB Stable
  Copy number: Low Copy
Gene/Insert
  Gene/Insert name: ELGA (Endo-lysosome GFP-Aequorin) (alt names: VAMP7-GA; VAMP7-EGFP-mutAEQ; VAMP7 endo-lysosome targeting sequence-EGFP-mutAequorin (D119A))
  Species: H. sapiens (human); Aequora victoria (jellyfish)
  Insert size (bp): 2097
  Mutation: D119A in aequorin gene
  Promoter: IE4/5 promoter (from HSV)
  Cloning method: Restriction Enzyme; 5′ cloning site HindIII (not destroyed); 3′ cloning site EcoRI (not destroyed)
  Sequencing primers: 5′ GCAGGAGGAACGTCCTCGTCGATAA; 3′ GTGGAGCTGTCCCCTAAG
Terms and licenses: Academic/Nonprofit Terms; Industry Terms: Not Available to Industry
How to cite: pHSV-ELGA was a gift from Teresa Alonso (Addgene plasmid # 246796 ; http://n2t.net/addgene:246796 ; RRID:Addgene_246796)
